Addgene plasmid #230747: AiP1968 - pAAV-AiE2556m-minBG-SYFP2-WPRE3-BGHpA
Purpose: AiE2556m is an enhancer sequence, designed to drive AAV-mediated transgene expression in specific populations of brain cells
Depositing lab: Allen Institute for Brain Science & Bosiljka Tasic. Depositing organization: Allen Institute. Publication: A suite of enhancer AAVs and transgenic mouse lines for genetic access to cortical cell types. Ben-Simon Y, Hooper M, Narayan S, Daigle TL, Dwivedi D, Way SW, Oster A, Stafford DA, Mich JK, Taormina MJ, Martinez RA, Opitz-Araya X, Roth JR, Alexander JR, Allen S, Amster A, Arbuckle J, Ayala A, Baker PM, Bakken TE, Barcelli T, Barta S, Bendrick J, Bertagnolli D, Bielstein C, Bishwakarma P, Bowlus J, Boyer G, Brouner K, Casian B, Casper T, Chakka AB, Chakrabarty R, Chance RK, Chavan S, Clark M, Colbert K, Collman F, Daniel S, Departee M, DiValentin P, Donadio N, Dotson N, Egdorf T, Fliss T, Gabitto M, Garcia J, Gary A, Gasperini M, Gloe J, Goldy J, Gore BB, Graybuck L, Greisman N, Haeseleer F, Halterman C, Haradon Z, Hastings SD, Helback O, Ho W, Hockemeyer D, Huang C, Huff S, Hunker A, Johansen N, Jones D, Juneau Z, Kalmbach B, Kannan M, Khem S, Kussick E, Kutsal R, Larsen R, Lee C, Lee AY, Leibly M, Lenz GH, Li S, Liang E, Lusk N, Madigan Z, Malloy J, Malone J, McCue R, Melchor J, Mollenkopf T, Moosman S, Morin E, Newman D, Ng L, Ngo K, Omstead V, Otto S, Oyama A, Pena N, Pham T, Phillips E, Pom CA, Potekhina L, Ransford S, Ray PL, Rette D, Reynoldson C, Rimorin C, Rocha D, Ruiz A, Sanchez REA, Sawyer L, Sedeno-Cortes A, Sevigny JP, Shapovalova N, Shepard N, Shulga L, Sigler AR, Siverts L, Soliman S, Somasundaram S, Staats B, Stewart K, Szelenyi E, Tieu M, Trader C, Tran A, van Velthoven CTJ, Walker M, Wang Y, Weed N, Wirthlin M, Wood T, Wynalda B, Yao Z, Zhou T, Ariza J, Dee N, Reding M, Ronellenfitch K, Mufti S, Sunkin SM, Smith KA, Esposito L, Waters J, Thyagarajan B, Yao S, Lein ES, Zeng H, Levi BP, Ngai J, Ting JT, Tasic B. Cell. 2025 May 16:S0092-8674(25)00513-6. doi: 10.1016/j.cell.2025.05.002. PubMed 40403729.
Backbone
  Vector backbone: pAAV2
  Vector type: AAV
Growth in bacteria
  Bacterial resistance: Ampicillin, 100 μg/mL
  Growth temperature: 37°C
  Growth strain: NEB Stable
  Copy number: High Copy
Gene/Insert
  Gene/Insert name: SYFP2
  Species: Synthetic
  Promoter: minBG
  Cloning method: Gibson Cloning
Terms and licenses: Academic/Nonprofit Terms; Industry Terms: Not Available to Industry
How to cite: AiP1968 - pAAV-AiE2556m-minBG-SYFP2-WPRE3-BGHpA was a gift from Allen Institute for Brain Science & Bosiljka Tasic (Addgene plasmid # 230747 ; http://n2t.net/addgene:230747 ; RRID:Addgene_230747)
