[The description below was written by a language model from this plasmid's Addgene catalogue record and pLannotate feature annotations shown in this document.]
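Description:
AiP1968 - pAAV-AiE2556m-minBG-SYFP2-WPRE3-BGHpA is an AAV transfer plasmid of about 4.9 kb, built on a pAAV2 backbone and intended for packaging an enhancer-driven fluorescent reporter into recombinant adeno-associated virus. It is maintained in bacteria through a high-copy ColE1/pUC-type origin and selected with ampicillin via the bla gene and its own promoter. The backbone also carries an f1 phage origin and short remnants of the pBR322 bom and rop regions. The recorded host is a recombination-deficient cloning strain, a common choice for keeping the repeat-rich AAV inverted terminal repeats intact.

The payload lies between AAV2 ITRs, which provide the signals for replication and encapsidation of the vector genome. The right-hand ITR is annotated in full, while only two short fragments were detected on the left. Per the name and catalogue fields, the AiE2556m enhancer sits upstream of minBG, a minimal beta-globin promoter that has little activity by itself, so the enhancer determines where transcription occurs. Neither element was picked up by the automated annotation, but both presumably occupy the unannotated stretch between the left ITR and the coding sequence. They drive SYFP2, a rapidly maturing monomeric yellow fluorescent protein derived from Aequorea victoria. This is followed by WPRE3, a shortened woodchuck hepatitis virus posttranscriptional element (seen as two WPRE fragments) that boosts transcript expression while saving packaging space, and by the bovine growth hormone polyadenylation signal.

The stated purpose is AAV-mediated transgene expression in specific populations of brain cells, and the construct belongs to a collection of enhancer AAVs for genetic access to cortical cell types. The record does not say which population AiE2556m targets.
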