Features (pLannotate 1.2.2; 14 found; start..end, strand, type, name):
     12..39      +  repeat_region  AAV2 ITR (fragment): inverted terminal repeat of adeno-associated virus serotype 2 inverted
     68..95      +  repeat_region  AAV2 ITR (fragment): inverted terminal repeat of adeno-associated virus serotype 2 inverted
    940..1656    +  CDS            SYFP2: SYFP2 is a basic (constitutively fluorescent) yellow fluorescent protein published in 2006, derived from Aequorea victoria. It is reported to be a very rapidly-maturing monomer with moderate acid sensitivity.
   1696..1853    +  misc_feature   WPRE (fragment): woodchuck hepatitis virus posttranscriptional regulatory element
   1859..1939    +  misc_feature   WPRE (fragment): woodchuck hepatitis virus posttranscriptional regulatory element
   1956..2067    +  polyA_signal   bGH poly(A) signal: bovine growth hormone polyadenylation signal
   2185..2325    +  repeat_region  AAV2 ITR: inverted terminal repeat of adeno-associated virus serotype 2 inverted
   2330..2381    -  misc_feature   bom (fragment): basis of mobility region from pBR322
   2400..2855    +  rep_origin     f1 ori (sequence partly withheld): f1 bacteriophage origin of replication; arrow indicates direction of (+) strand synthesis
   2856..2905    -  misc_feature   bom (fragment): basis of mobility region from pBR322
   3007..3042    -  CDS            rop (fragment): Rop protein, which maintains plasmids at low copy number; rop
   3137..3241    +  promoter       AmpR promoter: bla
   3242..4102    +  CDS            AmpR: β-lactamase; bla; confers resistance to ampicillin, carbenicillin, and related antibiotics
   4273..4861    +  rep_origin     ori: high-copy-number ColE1/pMB1/pBR322/pUC origin of replication
>Addgene plasmid #230747 | AiP1968 - pAAV-AiE2556m-minBG-SYFP2-WPRE3-BGHpA | addgene full sequence | sequence record 471555 | Addgene NGS Result
CCTGCAGGCAGCTGCGCGCTCGCTCGCTCACTGAGGCCGCCCGGGCGTCGGGCGACCTTTGGTCGCCCGG
CCTCAGTGAGCGAGCGAGCGCGCAGAGAGGGAGTGGCCAACTCCATCACTAGGGGTTCCTGCGCCGATTC
TCAGCTGCAATCCTGAAGCAGACACCGTGAATTGGAAAGCAAGGTGAAGCTGTATAATCTCAGAGCCTTA
CCCCAGAGACACCCTTCCTTTAGCAATGTTGCACCAACTGAACCTGCCCAAAAGTGCAACCAACTTGGAA
CCAAGTGTTTTAGTACCTGAACCTATGAGAGTCAAGGCAGTCTGTTATCTGAGCAACCCTAAAAAATCAA
ACACTAAATTGCATCCTTTCAATATTCAATGGTACCATGGCACAGAATACACATGGTCTCTCAAACAGGA
AAGAGTGAAGCCATAGCGAGGCAGTACAGGTTCTGAGTCATACTGAAATCCAGAAAGATGAACGCCAGAT
TCTGTAGCTCCATGTCCAAATGAAAGGGCTTAGATAGTTCTCTACTTCCAGCTTTGCTGCCTACAACATC
CATCTGTCTTGGACTGGTTTCTTTCACCTTCTGCAGCTCTCTTCTCACAGATATCCCACACTCTGGCATC
TTCATTAGTATTGGTTCTCTATGGAAACTCAGGATTTACCTTCTCATCTTCAATAGTGGCTTCTCACAAC
CTCTTGCTTTCTCAGGGCCCTAACACAGGGACTCCCAGACACACTCTGACTCAGCAGCTATCTCAGACCA
TGTAGGAAAAAATGCATGACCTGTTCATTCTCAAATATTTTTATGCCTCTAAAGCCATGAAATTTTTCCG
GAGCTCGGGCTGGGCATAAAAGTCAGGGCAGAGCCATCTATTGCTTACATTTGCTTCTGGGATCCAGATC
TTTCGAAGCTAGCGCTACCGGTCGCCACCATGGTGAGCAAGGGCGAGGAGCTGTTCACCGGGGTGGTGCC
CATCCTGGTCGAGCTGGACGGCGACGTAAACGGCCACAAGTTCAGCGTGTCCGGCGAGGGCGAGGGCGAT
GCCACCTACGGCAAGCTGACCCTGAAGCTGATCTGCACCACCGGCAAGCTGCCCGTGCCCTGGCCCACCC
TCGTGACCACCCTGGGCTACGGCGTGCAGTGCTTCGCCCGCTACCCCGACCACATGAAGCAGCACGACTT
CTTCAAGTCCGCCATGCCCGAAGGCTACGTCCAGGAGCGCACCATCTTCTTCAAGGACGACGGCAACTAC
AAGACCCGCGCCGAGGTGAAGTTCGAGGGCGACACCCTGGTGAACCGCATCGAGCTGAAGGGCATCGACT
TCAAGGAGGACGGCAACATCCTGGGGCACAAGCTGGAGTACAACTACAACAGCCACAACGTCTATATCAC
CGCCGACAAGCAGAAGAACGGCATCAAGGCCAACTTCAAGATCCGCCACAACATCGAGGACGGCGGCGTG
CAGCTCGCCGACCACTACCAGCAGAACACCCCCATCGGCGACGGCCCCGTGCTGCTGCCCGACAACCACT
ACCTGAGCTACCAGTCCAAGCTGAGCAAAGACCCCAACGAGAAGCGCGATCACATGGTCCTGCTGGAGTT
CGTGACCGCCGCCGGGATCACTCTCGGCATGGACGAGCTGTACAAGTAAGTCGACGGCGCGCCGCGGCCG
CGAATTCGATATCATAATCAACCTCTGGATTACAAAATTTGTGAAAGATTGACTGGTATTCTTAACTATG
TTGCTCCTTTTACGCTATGTGGATACGCTGCTTTAATGCCTTTGTATCATGCTATTGCTTCCCGTATGGC
TTTCATTTTCTCCTCCTTGTATAAATCCTGGTTAGTTCTTGCCACGGCGGAACTCATCGCCGCCTGCCTT
GCCCGCTGCTGGACAGGGGCTCGGCTGTTGGGCACTGACAATTCCGTGGCTCGAGAGATCTTCGACTGTG
CCTTCTAGTTGCCAGCCATCTGTTGTTTGCCCCTCCCCCGTGCCTTCCTTGACCCTGGAAGGTGCCACTC
CCACTGTCCTTTCCTAATAAAATGAGGAAATTGCATCGCATTGTCTGAGTAGGTGTCATTCTATTCTGGG
GGGTGGGGTGGGGCAGGACAGCAAGGGGGAGGATTGGGAAGACAATAGCAGGCATGAGATCTCACGTGCG
GACCGAGCGGCCGCAGGAACCCCTAGTGATGGAGTTGGCCACTCCCTCTCTGCGCGCTCGCTCGCTCACT
GAGGCCGGGCGACCAAAGGTCGCCCGACGCCCGGGCTTTGCCCGGGCGGCCTCAGTGAGCGAGCGAGCGC
GCAGCTGCCTGCAGGGGCGCCTGATGCGGTATTTTCTCCTTACGCATCTGTGCGGTATTTCACACCGCAT
A
[95 nt withheld, positions 2382-2476]
T
[46 nt withheld, positions 2478-2523]
C
[141 nt withheld, positions 2525-2665]
CCTTTGACGTTGGAGTCCACGTTCTTT
[37 nt withheld, positions 2693-2729]
ACTCTATCTCGGGCTATTCTTTTGATTTATAAGGGATTTTGCCGATTTCGGTCTATTGGTTAAAAAATGA
GCTGATTTAACAAAAATTTAACGCGAATTTTAACAAAATATTAACGTTTACAATTTTATGGTGCACTCTC
AGTACAATCTGCTCTGATGCCGCATAGTTAAGCCAGCCCCGACACCCGCCAACACCCGCTGACGCGCCCT
GACGGGCTTGTCTGCTCCCGGCATCCGCTTACAGACAAGCTGTGACCGTCTCCGGGAGCTGCATGTGTCA
GAGGTTTTCACCGTCATCACCGAAACGCGCGAGACGAAAGGGCCTCGTGATACGCCTATTTTTATAGGTT
AATGTCATGATAATAATGGTTTCTTAGACGTCAGGTGGCACTTTTCGGGGAAATGTGCGCGGAACCCCTA
TTTGTTTATTTTTCTAAATACATTCAAATATGTATCCGCTCATGAGACAATAACCCTGATAAATGCTTCA
ATAATATTGAAAAAGGAAGAGTATGAGTATTCAACATTTCCGTGTCGCCCTTATTCCCTTTTTTGCGGCA
TTTTGCCTTCCTGTTTTTGCTCACCCAGAAACGCTGGTGAAAGTAAAAGATGCTGAAGATCAGTTGGGTG
CACGAGTGGGTTACATCGAACTGGATCTCAACAGCGGTAAGATCCTTGAGAGTTTTCGCCCCGAAGAACG
TTTTCCAATGATGAGCACTTTTAAAGTTCTGCTATGTGGCGCGGTATTATCCCGTATTGACGCCGGGCAA
GAGCAACTCGGTCGCCGCATACACTATTCTCAGAATGACTTGGTTGAGTACTCACCAGTCACAGAAAAGC
ATCTTACGGATGGCATGACAGTAAGAGAATTATGCAGTGCTGCCATAACCATGAGTGATAACACTGCGGC
CAACTTACTTCTGACAACGATCGGAGGACCGAAGGAGCTAACCGCTTTTTTGCACAACATGGGGGATCAT
GTAACTCGCCTTGATCGTTGGGAACCGGAGCTGAATGAAGCCATACCAAACGACGAGCGTGACACCACGA
TGCCTGTAGCAATGGCAACAACGTTGCGCAAACTATTAACTGGCGAACTACTTACTCTAGCTTCCCGGCA
ACAATTAATAGACTGGATGGAGGCGGATAAAGTTGCAGGACCACTTCTGCGCTCGGCCCTTCCGGCTGGC
TGGTTTATTGCTGATAAATCTGGAGCCGGTGAGCGTGGGTCTCGCGGTATCATTGCAGCACTGGGGCCAG
ATGGTAAGCCCTCCCGTATCGTAGTTATCTACACGACGGGGAGTCAGGCAACTATGGATGAACGAAATAG
ACAGATCGCTGAGATAGGTGCCTCACTGATTAAGCATTGGTAACTGTCAGACCAAGTTTACTCATATATA
CTTTAGATTGATTTAAAACTTCATTTTTAATTTAAAAGGATCTAGGTGAAGATCCTTTTTGATAATCTCA
TGACCAAAATCCCTTAACGTGAGTTTTCGTTCCACTGAGCGTCAGACCCCGTAGAAAAGATCAAAGGATC
TTCTTGAGATCCTTTTTTTCTGCGCGTAATCTGCTGCTTGCAAACAAAAAAACCACCGCTACCAGCGGTG
GTTTGTTTGCCGGATCAAGAGCTACCAACTCTTTTTCCGAAGGTAACTGGCTTCAGCAGAGCGCAGATAC
CAAATACTGTTCTTCTAGTGTAGCCGTAGTTAGGCCACCACTTCAAGAACTCTGTAGCACCGCCTACATA
CCTCGCTCTGCTAATCCTGTTACCAGTGGCTGCTGCCAGTGGCGATAAGTCGTGTCTTACCGGGTTGGAC
TCAAGACGATAGTTACCGGATAAGGCGCAGCGGTCGGGCTGAACGGGGGGTTCGTGCACACAGCCCAGCT
TGGAGCGAACGACCTACACCGAACTGAGATACCTACAGCGTGAGCTATGAGAAAGCGCCACGCTTCCCGA
AGGGAGAAAGGCGGACAGGTATCCGGTAAGCGGCAGGGTCGGAACAGGAGAGCGCACGAGGGAGCTTCCA
GGGGGAAACGCCTGGTATCTTTATAGTCCTGTCGGGTTTCGCCACCTCTGACTTGAGCGTCGATTTTTGT
GATGCTCGTCAGGGGGGCGGAGCCTATGGAAAAACGCCAGCAACGCGGCCTTTTTACGGTTCCTGGCCTT
TTGCTGGCCTTTTGCTCACATGT
